>Addgene plasmid #144214 | TFORF2605 | addgene full sequence | sequence record 408636 | Addgene NGS Result
TTAATGTAGTCTTATGCAATACTCTTGTAGTCTTGCAACATGGTAACGATGAGTTAGCAACATGCCTTAC
AAGGAGAGAAAAAGCACCGTGCATGCCGATTGGTGGAAGTAAGGTGGTACGATCGTGCCTTATTAGGAAG
GCAACAGACGGGTCTGACATGGATTGGACGAACCACTGAATTGCCGCATTGCAGAGATATTGTATTTAAG
TGCCTAGCTCGATACATAAACGGGTCTCTCTGGTTAGACCAGATCTGAGCCTGGGAGCTCTCTGGCTAAC
TAGGGAACCCACTGCTTAAGCCTCAATAAAGCTTGCCTTGAGTGCTTCAAGTAGTGTGTGCCCGTCTGTT
GTGTGACTCTGGTAACTAGAGATCCCTCAGACCCTTTTAGTCAGTGTGGAAAATCTCTAGCAGTGGCGCC
CGAACAGGGACTTGAAAGCGAAAGGGAAACCAGAGGAGCTCTCTCGACGCAGGACTCGGCTTGCTGAAGC
GCGCACGGCAAGAGGCGAGGGGCGGCGACTGGTGAGTACGCCAAAAATTTTGACTAGCGGAGGCTAGAAG
GAGAGAGATGGGTGCGAGAGCGTCAGTATTAAGCGGGGGAGAATTAGATCGCGATGGGAAAAAATTCGGT
TAAGGCCAGGGGGAAAGAAAAAATATAAATTAAAACATATAGTATGGGCAAGCAGGGAGCTAGAACGATT
CGCAGTTAATCCTGGCCTGTTAGAAACATCAGAAGGCTGTAGACAAATACTGGGACAGCTACAACCATCC
CTTCAGACAGGATCAGAAGAACTTAGATCATTATATAATACAGTAGCAACCCTCTATTGTGTGCATCAAA
GGATAGAGATAAAAGACACCAAGGAAGCTTTAGACAAGATAGAGGAAGAGCAAAACAAAAGTAAGACCAC
CGCACAGCAAGCGGCCGCTGATCTTCAGACCTGGAGGAGGAGATATGAGGGACAATTGGAGAAGTGAATT
ATATAAATATAAAGTAGTAAAAATTGAACCATTAGGAGTAGCACCCACCAAGGCAAAGAGAAGAGTGGTG
CAGAGAGAAAAAAGAGCAGTGGGAATAGGAGCTTTGTTCCTTGGGTTCTTGGGAGCAGCAGGAAGCACTA
TGGGCGCAGCGTCAATGACGCTGACGGTACAGGCCAGACAATTATTGTCTGGTATAGTGCAGCAGCAGAA
CAATTTGCTGAGGGCTATTGAGGCGCAACAGCATCTGTTGCAACTCACAGTCTGGGGCATCAAGCAGCTC
CAGGCAAGAATCCTGGCTGTGGAAAGATACCTAAAGGATCAACAGCTCCTGGGGATTTGGGGTTGCTCTG
GAAAACTCATTTGCACCACTGCTGTGCCTTGGAATGCTAGTTGGAGTAATAAATCTCTGGAACAGATTTG
GAATCACACGACCTGGATGGAGTGGGACAGAGAAATTAACAATTACACAAGCTTAATACACTCCTTAATT
GAAGAATCGCAAAACCAGCAAGAAAAGAATGAACAAGAATTATTGGAATTAGATAAATGGGCAAGTTTGT
GGAATTGGTTTAACATAACAAATTGGCTGTGGTATATAAAATTATTCATAATGATAGTAGGAGGCTTGGT
AGGTTTAAGAATAGTTTTTGCTGTACTTTCTATAGTGAATAGAGTTAGGCAGGGATATTCACCATTATCG
TTTCAGACCCACCTCCCAACCCCGAGGGGACCCATGCATTGCATCTCAATTAGTCAGCAACCAGGTGTGG
AAAGTCCCCAGGCTCCCCAGCAGGCAGAAGTATGCAAAGCATGCGTCTCAATTAGTCAGCAACCATAGTC
CCGCCCCTAACTCCGCCCATCCCGCCCCTAACTCCGCCCAGTTCCGCCCATTCTCCGCCCCATGGCTGAC
TAATTTTTTTTATTTATGCAGAGGCCGAGGCCGCCTCGGCCTCTGAGCTATTCCAGAAGTAGTGAGGAGG
CTTTTTTGGAGGCCTAGGCTTTTGCAAAAAGCTTTCTAGAGGTACCACCGGAGCTTACCATGACCGAGTA
CAAGCCCACGGTGCGCCTCGCCACCCGCGACGACGTCCCCAGGGCCGTACGCACCCTCGCCGCCGCGTTC
GCCGACTACCCCGCCACGCGCCACACCGTCGATCCGGACCGCCACATCGAGCGGGTCACCGAGCTGCAAG
AACTCTTCCTCACGCGCGTCGGGCTCGACATCGGCAAGGTGTGGGTCGCGGACGACGGCGCCGCCGTGGC
GGTCTGGACCACGCCGGAGAGCGTCGAAGCGGGGGCGGTGTTCGCCGAGATCGGCCCGCGCATGGCCGAG
TTGAGCGGTTCCCGGCTGGCCGCGCAGCAACAGATGGAAGGCCTCCTGGCGCCGCACCGGCCCAAGGAGC
CCGCGTGGTTCCTGGCCACCGTCGGCGTCTCGCCCGACCACCAGGGCAAGGGTCTGGGCAGCGCCGTCGT
GCTCCCCGGAGTGGAGGCGGCCGAGCGCGCCGGGGTGCCCGCCTTCCTGGAGACCTCCGCGCCCCGCAAC
CTCCCCTTCTACGAGCGGCTCGGCTTCACCGTCACCGCCGACGTCGAGGTGCCCGAAGGACCGCGCACCT
GGTGCATGACCCGCAAGCCCGGTGCCAGTTAACGAATTCTAGATCTTGAGACAAATGGCAGTATTCATCC
ACAATTTTAAAAGAAAAGGGGGGATTGGGGGGTACAGTGCAGGGGAAAGAATAGTAGACATAATAGCAAC
AGACATACAAACTAAAGAATTACAAAAACAAATTACAAAAATTCAAAATTTTCGGGTTTATTACAGGGAC
AGCAGAGATCCACTTTGGCGCCGGCTCGAGGCCTGCAGGTGCAAAGATGGATAAAGTTTTAAACAGAGAG
GAATCTTTGCAGCTAATGGACCTTCTAGGTCTTGAAAGGAGTGGGAATTGGCTCCGGTGCCCGTCAGTGG
GCAGAGCGCACATCGCCCACAGTCCCCGAGAAGTTGGGGGGAGGGGTCGGCAATTGAACCGGTGCCTAGA
GAAGGTGGCGCGGGGTAAACTGGGAAAGTGATGTCGTGTACTGGCTCCGCCTTTTTCCCGAGGGTGGGGG
AGAACCGTATATAAGTGCAGTAGTCGCCGTGAACGTTCTTTTTCGCAACGGGTTTGCCGCCAGAACACAG
GTAAGTGCCGTGTGTGGTTCCCGCGGGCCTGGCCTCTTTACGGGTTATGGCCCTTGCGTGCCTTGAATTA
CTTCCACCTGGCTGCAGTACGTGATTCTTGATCCCGAGCTTCGGGTTGGAAGTGGGTGGGAGAGTTCGAG
GCCTTGCGCTTAAGGAGCCCCTTCGCCTCGTGCTTGAGTTGAGGCCTGGCCTGGGCGCTGGGGCCGCCGC
GTGCGAATCTGGTGGCACCTTCGCGCCTGTCTCGCTGCTTTCGATAAGTCTCTAGCCATTTAAAATTTTT
GATGACCTGCTGCGACGCTTTTTTTCTGGCAAGATAGTCTTGTAAATGCGGGCCAAGATCTGCACACTGG
TATTTCGGTTTTTGGGGCCGCGGGCGGCGACGGGGCCCGTGCGTCCCAGCGCACATGTTCGGCGAGGCGG
GGCCTGCGAGCGCGGCCACCGAGAATCGGACGGGGGTAGTCTCAAGCTGGCCGGCCTGCTCTGGTGCCTG
GCCTCGCGCCGCCGTGTATCGCCCCGCCCTGGGCGGCAAGGCTGGCCCGGTCGGCACCAGTTGCGTGAGC
GGAAAGATGGCCGCTTCCCGGCCCTGCTGCAGGGAGCTCAAAATGGAGGACGCGGCGCTCGGGAGAGCGG
GCGGGTGAGTCACCCACACAAAGGAAAAGGGCCTTTCCGTCCTCAGCCGTCGCTTCATGTGACTCCACGG
AGTACCGGGCGCCGTCCAGGCACCTCGATTAGTTCTCGAGCTTTTGGAGTACGTCGTCTTTAGGTTGGGG
GGAGGGGTTTTATGCGATGGAGTTTCCCCACACTGAGTGGGTGGAGACTGAAGTTAGGCCAGCTTGGCAC
TTGATGTAATTCTCCTTGGAATTTGCCCTTTTTGAGTTTGGATCTTGGTTCATTCTCAAGCCTCAGACAG
TGGTTCAAAGTTTTTTTCTTCCATTTCAGGTGTCGTGAGGCTAGCACCGCCACCATGGAGGTGGTGGACG
AGACGGAGGCGCTGCAGCGCTTCTTCGAAGGCCACGACATCAACGGTGCCCTGGAGCCCTCCAACATAGA
CACCAGCATCCTGGAGGAGTACATCAGCAAGGAGGATGCCTCCGACCTCTGCTTCCCTGACATCTCTGCT
CCAGCCAGCTCGGCCTCCTACTCCCACGGGCAGCCTGCGATGCCTGGCTCCAGCGGGGTCCACCACCTGA
GCCCCCCTGGGGGTGGACCCTCCCCGGGGCGCCATGGTCCCCTCCCACCCCCGGGCTACGGCACCCCGCT
GAACTGCAACAACAACAACGGCATGGGCGCTGCCCCCAAGCCCTTCCCGGGGGGCACCGGGCCCCCCATC
AAGGCTGAGCCCAAGGCTCCCTATGCCCCAGGCACACTGCCGGACTCTCCCCCAGACTCGGGCTCCGAGG
CCTACTCCCCCCAGCAGGTGAATGAGCCCCACCTCCTGCGCACGATAACCCCTGAGACACTGTGCCACGT
GGGAGTGCCCTCCCGCCTGGAGCATCCGCCCCCACCTCCAGCCCACTTGCCAGGCCCCCCGCCACCCCCA
CCACCCCCACCTCACTACCCTGTCCTGCAGCGGGATCTGTACATGAAGGCCGAGCCCCCGATCCCCCACT
ACGCTGCCATGGGGCAGGGGCTGGTGCCCACTGATCTTCACCACACCCAGCAGTCCCAGATGCTGCACCA
GCTCCTGCAGCAGCACGGAGCTGAGCTCCCTACACACCCCTCCAAGAAGAGGAAGCACTCTGAATCCCCC
CCCAGCACCCTCAATGCCCAGATGCTGAATGGAATGATCAAACAGGAGCCTGGGACCGTGACAGCCCTGC
CTCTGCACCCCACTCGAGCCCCATCGCCACCCTGGCCTCCCCAGGGTCCGCTCTCCCCGGGCCCTGGTTC
CTTGCCTCTCAGCATTGCCCGTGTCCAGACACCGCCTTGGCACCCGCCAGGTGCCCCCTCCCCAGGCCTC
CTGCAGGACAGTGACAGCCTCAGTGGCTCCTACCTGGACCCCAACTACCAGTCCATCAAGTGGCAGCCTC
ATCAGCAGAACAAGTGGGCGACCCTGTACGATGCTAACTACAAGGAGCTGCCCATGCTCACCTACCGCGT
GGATGCGGACAAGGGCTTCAACTTTTCGGTGGGCGACGACGCCTTTGTGTGCCAGAAGAAGAACCACTTC
CAGGTGACAGTGTACATCGGCATGCTGGGCGAGCCCAAGTACGTCAAGACGCCCGAGGGCCTCAAGCCCC
TCGACTGCTTCTATCTGAAGCTGCACGGAGTGAAGCTGGAGGCCCTGAACCAGTCCATTAACATCGAGCA
GTCCCAGTCAGACCGGAGCAAGCGGCCCTTCAACCCGGTCACGGTCAATCTGCCCCCTGAGCAGGTCACG
AAGGTGACTGTGGGGCGGCTGCACTTCAGCGAGACCACCGCTAACAACATGCGTAAGAAGGGCAAGCCCA
ACCCGGACCAGAGGTACTTCATGCTGGTGGTGGCCCTCCAGGCTCATGCACAGAACCAGAACTACACGCT
GGCCGCCCAGATCTCAGAGCGCATCATTGTGCGGGCCTCCAACCCAGGCCAGTTCGAGAGCGACAGCGAT
GTGTTGTGGCAGCGGGCACAGGTGCCCGACACCGTCTTCCACCACGGCCGCGTGGGCATCAACACAGACC
GGCCGGATGAGGCGCTGGTTGTGCACGGGAATGTCAAGGTCATGGGCTCGCTTATGCACCCCTCCGACCT
GCGCGCCAAGGAACACGTGCAGGAGGTGGACACCACCGAGCAATTGAAGAGGATCTCGCGCATGCGGCTG
GTGCACTACAGATACAAGCCCGAGTTCGCCGCCAGCGCGGGCATCGAGGCCACCGCGCCAGAGACAGGTG
TCATCGCTCAGGAGGTGAAGGAGATCTTGCCTGAGGCTGTGAAAGACACCGGAGACATGGTCTTTGCCAA
TGGGAAAACCATAGAGAACTTCCTGGTGGTGAACAAGGAGCGCATCTTCATGGAGAACGTAGGGGCCGTG
AAGGAGCTGTGCAAGCTGACAGACAACCTGGAGACGCGCATTGATGAGCTGGAGCGCTGGAGCCACAAGC
TGGCCAAGCTGCGGCGGCTCGACAGCCTCAAGTCCACCGGCAGCTCGGGCGCCTTCAGCCATGCAGGGAG
CCAGTTCAGTCGGGCGGGCAGCGTCCCCCACAAGAAGAGGCCCCCCAAGGTGGCCAGCAAGTCATCGTCC
GTGGTTCCGGACCAGGCCTGCATCAGCCAGCGCTTCCTGCAGGGAACCATCATTGCCCTGGTGGTGGTCA
TGGCCTTCAGCGTGGTGTCCATGTCCACACTGTACGTGCTGAGCCTGCGCACAGAGGAGGACCTGGTAGA
CACTGATGGCTCTTTTGCCGTGTCCACTTCCTGTCTCCTGGCCCTGCTCCGGCCCCAGCCCCCTGGGGGG
AGTGAGGCCTTGTGCCCATGGTCCAGCCAGAGCTTTGGGACCACGCAGCTCCGACAGTCCCCCTTGACCA
CGGGGCTACCAGGCATACAGCCCTCTTTGCTGCTGGTGACCACCAGCCTCACCAGCTCGGCCCCAGGTTC
TGCTGTCCGCACCTTGGACATGTGTTCCAGCCACCCCTGCCCTGTCATCTGCTGTTCCTCACCCACTACC
AACCCTACCACTGGTCCTAGTCTTGGCCCCAGCTTTAACCCTGGCCATGTTCTCAGCCCAAGTCCCAGCC
CCAGCACCAACCGCTCAGGCCCCAGCCAGATGGCCCTTCTGCCAGTCACCAACATCAGAGCCAAGTCCTG
GGGTCTTTCAGTCAATGGCATTGGCCACTCCAAGCATCACAAGAGTCTGGAGCCTCTGGCCAGCCCTGCA
GTCCCCTTCCCTGGGGGGCAGGGCAAAGCCAAGAACAGTCCCAGCCTTGGTTTCCATGGCCGGGCCCGCC
GAGGGGCCCTCCAGTCCAGCGTGGGCCCTGCTGAGCCCACCTGGGCCCAGGGCCAGTCAGCCTCTCTCCT
TGCAGAGCCAGTGCCCTCCCTGACCTCCATCCAGGTGCTGGAGAATTCGATGTCCATCACCTCCCAGTAC
TGTGCTCCAGGGGATGCCTGCAGGCCTGGGAACTTCACCTACCACATCCCTGTCAGTAGTGGCACCCCAC
TGCACCTCAGCCTGACTCTGCAGATGAACTCCTCCTCCCCCGTGTCTGTGGTGCTGTGCAGCCTGAGGTC
AAAGGAGGAACCATGTGAGGAGGGGAGCCTTCCACAGAGTCTCCACACCCACCAGGACACCCAGGGCACC
TCTCACCGGTGGCCAATAACCATCCTGTCCTTCCGTGAATTCACCTACCACTTCCGGGTGGCACTGCTGG
GTCAGGCCAACTGCAGTTCAGAGGCTCTCGCCCAGCCAGCCACAGACTACCACTTCCACTTCTACCGCCT
GTGTGACTAGTAATGAACTAGTCCGTAACTTGAAAGTATTTCGATTTCTTGGCTTTATATATCTTGTGGA
AAGGACGATTGAGGCTTCCACACAGGTAGATTACGCGTTAAGTCGACAATCAACCTCTGGATTACAAAAT
TTGTGAAAGATTGACTGGTATTCTTAACTATGTTGCTCCTTTTACGCTATGTGGATACGCTGCTTTAATG
CCTTTGTATCATGCTATTGCTTCCCGTATGGCTTTCATTTTCTCCTCCTTGTATAAATCCTGGTTGCTGT
CTCTTTATGAGGAGTTGTGGCCCGTTGTCAGGCAACGTGGCGTGGTGTGCACTGTGTTTGCTGACGCAAC
CCCCACTGGTTGGGGCATTGCCACCACCTGTCAGCTCCTTTCCGGGACTTTCGCTTTCCCCCTCCCTATT
GCCACGGCGGAACTCATCGCCGCCTGCCTTGCCCGCTGCTGGACAGGGGCTCGGCTGTTGGGCACTGACA
ATTCCGTGGTGTTGTCGGGGAAATCATCGTCCTTTCCTTGGCTGCTCGCCTGTGTTGCCACCTGGATTCT
GCGCGGGACGTCCTTCTGCTACGTCCCTTCGGCCCTCAATCCAGCGGACCTTCCTTCCCGCGGCCTGCTG
CCGGCTCTGCGGCCTCTTCCGCGTCTTCGCCTTCGCCCTCAGACGAGTCGGATCTCCCTTTGGGCCGCCT
CCCCGCGTCGACTTTAAGACCAATGACTTACAAGGCAGCTGTAGATCTTAGCCACTTTTTAAAAGAAAAG
GGGGGACTGGAAGGGCTAATTCACTCCCAACGAAGACAAGATCTGCTTTTTGCTTGTACTGGGTCTCTCT
GGTTAGACCAGATCTGAGCCTGGGAGCTCTCTGGCTAACTAGGGAACCCACTGCTTAAGCCTCAATAAAG
CTTGCCTTGAGTGCTTCAAGTAGTGTGTGCCCGTCTGTTGTGTGACTCTGGTAACTAGAGATCCCTCAGA
CCCTTTTAGTCAGTGTGGAAAATCTCTAGCAGTACGTATAGTAGTTCATGTCATCTTATTATTCAGTATT
TATAACTTGCAAAGAAATGAATATCAGAGAGTGAGAGGAACTTGTTTATTGCAGCTTATAATGGTTACAA
ATAAAGCAATAGCATCACAAATTTCACAAATAAAGCATTTTTTTCACTGCATTCTAGTTGTGGTTTGTCC
AAACTCATCAATGTATCTTATCATGTCTGGCTCTAGCTATCCCGCCCCTAACTCCGCCCATCCCGCCCCT
AACTCCGCCCAGTTCCGCCCATTCTCCGCCCCATGGCTGACTAATTTTTTTTATTTATGCAGAGGCCGAG
GCCGCCTCGGCCTCTGAGCTATTCCAGAAGTAGTGAGGAGGCTTTTTTGGAGGCCTAGGGACGTACCCAA
TTCGCCCTATAGTGAGTCGTATTACGCGCGCTCACTGGCCGTCGTTTTACAACGTCGTGACTGGGAAAAC
CCTGGCGTTACCCAACTTAATCGCCTTGCAGCACATCCCCCTTTCGCCAGCTGGCGTAATAGCGAAGAGG
CCCGCACCGATCGCCCTTCCCAACAGTTGCGCAGCCTGAATGGCGAATGGG
[124 nt withheld, positions 9152-9275]
C
[91 nt withheld, positions 9277-9367]
A
[49 nt withheld, positions 9369-9417]
CCTTTGACGTTGGAGTCCACGTTCTTT
[37 nt withheld, positions 9445-9481]
ACCCTATCTCGGTCTATTCTTTTGATTTATAAGGGATTTTGCCGATTTCGGCCTATTGGTTAAAAAATGA
GCTGATTTAACAAAAATTTAACGCGAATTTTAACAAAATATTAACGCTTACAATTTAGGTGGCACTTTTC
GGGGAAATGTGCGCGGAACCCCTATTTGTTTATTTTTCTAAATACATTCAAATATGTATCCGCTCATGAG
ACAATAACCCTGATAAATGCTTCAATAATATTGAAAAAGGAAGAGTATGAGTATTCAACATTTCCGTGTC
GCCCTTATTCCCTTTTTTGCGGCATTTTGCCTTCCTGTTTTTGCTCACCCAGAAACGCTGGTGAAAGTAA
AAGATGCTGAAGATCAGTTGGGTGCACGAGTGGGTTACATCGAACTGGATCTCAACAGCGGTAAGATCCT
TGAGAGTTTTCGCCCCGAAGAACGTTTTCCAATGATGAGCACTTTTAAAGTTCTGCTATGTGGCGCGGTA
TTATCCCGTATTGACGCCGGGCAAGAGCAACTCGGTCGCCGCATACACTATTCTCAGAATGACTTGGTTG
AGTACTCACCAGTCACAGAAAAGCATCTTACGGATGGCATGACAGTAAGAGAATTATGCAGTGCTGCCAT
AACCATGAGTGATAACACTGCGGCCAACTTACTTCTGACAACGATCGGAGGACCGAAGGAGCTAACCGCT
TTTTTGCACAACATGGGGGATCATGTAACTCGCCTTGATCGTTGGGAACCGGAGCTGAATGAAGCCATAC
CAAACGACGAGCGTGACACCACGATGCCTGTAGCAATGGCAACAACGTTGCGCAAACTATTAACTGGCGA
ACTACTTACTCTAGCTTCCCGGCAACAATTAATAGACTGGATGGAGGCGGATAAAGTTGCAGGACCACTT
CTGCGCTCGGCCCTTCCGGCTGGCTGGTTTATTGCTGATAAATCTGGAGCCGGTGAGCGTGGGTCTCGCG
GTATCATTGCAGCACTGGGGCCAGATGGTAAGCCCTCCCGTATCGTAGTTATCTACACGACGGGGAGTCA
GGCAACTATGGATGAACGAAATAGACAGATCGCTGAGATAGGTGCCTCACTGATTAAGCATTGGTAACTG
TCAGACCAAGTTTACTCATATATACTTTAGATTGATTTAAAACTTCATTTTTAATTTAAAAGGATCTAGG
TGAAGATCCTTTTTGATAATCTCATGACCAAAATCCCTTAACGTGAGTTTTCGTTCCACTGAGCGTCAGA
CCCCGTAGAAAAGATCAAAGGATCTTCTTGAGATCCTTTTTTTCTGCGCGTAATCTGCTGCTTGCAAACA
AAAAAACCACCGCTACCAGCGGTGGTTTGTTTGCCGGATCAAGAGCTACCAACTCTTTTTCCGAAGGTAA
CTGGCTTCAGCAGAGCGCAGATACCAAATACTGTTCTTCTAGTGTAGCCGTAGTTAGGCCACCACTTCAA
GAACTCTGTAGCACCGCCTACATACCTCGCTCTGCTAATCCTGTTACCAGTGGCTGCTGCCAGTGGCGAT
AAGTCGTGTCTTACCGGGTTGGACTCAAGACGATAGTTACCGGATAAGGCGCAGCGGTCGGGCTGAACGG
GGGGTTCGTGCACACAGCCCAGCTTGGAGCGAACGACCTACACCGAACTGAGATACCTACAGCGTGAGCT
ATGAGAAAGCGCCACGCTTCCCGAAGGGAGAAAGGCGGACAGGTATCCGGTAAGCGGCAGGGTCGGAACA
GGAGAGCGCACGAGGGAGCTTCCAGGGGGAAACGCCTGGTATCTTTATAGTCCTGTCGGGTTTCGCCACC
TCTGACTTGAGCGTCGATTTTTGTGATGCTCGTCAGGGGGGCGGAGCCTATGGAAAAACGCCAGCAACGC
GGCCTTTTTACGGTTCCTGGCCTTTTGCTGGCCTTTTGCTCACATGTTCTTTCCTGCGTTATCCCCTGAT
TCTGTGGATAACCGTATTACCGCCTTTGAGTGAGCTGATACCGCTCGCCGCAGCCGAACGACCGAGCGCA
GCGAGTCAGTGAGCGAGGAAGCGGAAGAGCGCCCAATACGCAAACCGCCTCTCCCCGCGCGTTGGCCGAT
TCATTAATGCAGCTGGCACGACAGGTTTCCCGACTGGAAAGCGGGCAGTGAGCGCAACGCAATTAATGTG
AGTTAGCTCACTCATTAGGCACCCCAGGCTTTACACTTTATGCTTCCGGCTCGTATGTTGTGTGGAATTG
TGAGCGGATAACAATTTCACACAGGAAACAGCTATGACCATGATTACGCCAAGCGCGCAATTAACCCTCA
CTAAAGGGAACAAAAGCTGGAGCTGCAAGC
Features (pLannotate 1.2.2; 31 found; start..end, strand, type, name):
      5..231     +  promoter       RSV promoter: Rous sarcoma virus enhancer/promoter
    232..412     +  LTR            5' LTR (truncated): truncated 5' long terminal repeat (LTR) from HIV-1
    459..584     +  misc_feature   HIV-1 Ψ: packaging signal of human immunodeficiency virus type 1
    568..931     +  CDS            HIV-1 gag (fragment): gag protein from human immunodeficiency virus 1; gag
   1077..1310    +  misc_feature   RRE: The Rev response element (RRE) of HIV-1 allows for Rev-dependent mRNA export from the nucleus to the cytoplasm.
   1687..1713    +  CDS            Rev (fragment): human immunodeficiency virus 1 (HIV-1) Rev protein; rev; enhances nuclear export of unspliced and incompletely spliced viral mRNAs
   1720..1743    +  promoter       SV40 promoter (fragment): SV40 early promoter
   1744..1815    +  promoter       SV40 promoter (fragment): SV40 enhancer and early promoter
   1839..1974    +  rep_origin     SV40 ori: SV40 origin of replication
   2020..2616    +  CDS            PuroR (fragment): puromycin N-acetyltransferase; pac from Streptomyces; confers resistance to puromycin
   2665..2782    +  misc_feature   cPPT/CTS: central polypurine tract and central termination sequence of HIV-1
   2847..2913    +  CDS            small t antigen (fragment): SV40 (simian virus 40) small t antigen
   2920..4098    +  promoter       EF-1α promoter: strong constitutive promoter for human elongation factor EF-1α
   4115..7567    +  CDS            MYRF: MYRF_HUMAN - Also known as C11orf9, KIAA0954, MRF. Experimental evidence at protein level: Swiss-Prot protein existence level 1. [Myelin regulatory factor, N-terminal]: Transcription factor that specifically activates expression of myelin genes such as MBP, MOG, MAG, DUSP15 and PLP1 during oligodendrocyte (OL) maturation, thereby playing a central role in oligodendrocyte maturation and CNS myelination. Specifically recognizes and binds DNA sequence 5'-CTGGYAC- 3' in the regulatory regions of myelin-specific genes and directly activates their expression. Not only required during oligodendrocyte
   7583..7636    +  promoter       U6 promoter (fragment): RNA polymerase III promoter for human U6 snRNA
   7678..8266    +  misc_feature   WPRE: woodchuck hepatitis virus posttranscriptional regulatory element
   8317..8336    +  misc_feature   cPPT/CTS (fragment): central polypurine tract and central termination sequence of HIV-1
   8338..8571    +  LTR            3' LTR (ΔU3): self-inactivating 3' long terminal repeat (LTR) from HIV-1
   8649..8770    +  polyA_signal   SV40 poly(A) signal: SV40 polyadenylation signal
   8810..8945    +  rep_origin     SV40 ori: SV40 origin of replication
   8966..8984    -  promoter       T7 promoter: promoter for bacteriophage T7 RNA polymerase
   8992..9147    +  CDS            lacZα (fragment): LacZα fragment of β-galactosidase; lacZ fragment
   9152..9580    +  rep_origin     f1 ori (sequence partly withheld): f1 bacteriophage origin of replication; arrow indicates direction of (+) strand synthesis
   9633..9737    +  promoter       AmpR promoter: bla
   9738..10598   +  CDS            AmpR: β-lactamase; bla; confers resistance to ampicillin, carbenicillin, and related antibiotics
  10769..11357   +  rep_origin     ori: high-copy-number ColE1/pMB1/pBR322/pUC origin of replication
  11540..11632   +  CDS            lacI (fragment): lac repressor; lacI; The lac repressor binds to the lac operator to inhibit transcription in E. coli. This inhibition can be relieved by adding lactose or isopropyl-β-D-thiogalactopyranoside (IPTG).
  11645..11666   +  protein_bind   CAP binding site: CAP binding activates transcription in the presence of cAMP. E. coli catabolite activator protein
  11681..11711   +  promoter       lac promoter: promoter for the E. coli lac operon
  11715..11737   +  protein_bind   lac operator (fragment): The lac repressor binds to the lac operator to inhibit transcription in E. coli. This inhibition can be relieved by adding lactose or isopropyl-β-D-thiogalactopyranoside (IPTG). lac repressor encoded by lacI
  11780..11798   +  promoter       T3 promoter: promoter for bacteriophage T3 RNA polymerase
