[The description below was written by a language model from this plasmid's Addgene catalogue record and pLannotate feature annotations shown in this document.]
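Description:
TFORF2605 is a third-generation-style, self-inactivating HIV-1 lentiviral expression plasmid built on the pLX_TRC317 backbone and carrying the human transcription factor MYRF (myelin regulatory factor, also known as C11orf9 or MRF). It belongs to a barcoded collection of transcription factor ORF vectors designed for overexpression in mammalian cells. In bacteria it replicates from a high-copy ColE1/pUC-type origin and is selected with ampicillin through the bla gene. An f1 origin and remnants of a lac/lacZα cloning region flanked by T7 and T3 promoters are also present in the backbone. The depositor warns that the plasmid can recombine.

The viral genome is transcribed from an RSV promoter fused to a truncated 5' LTR, followed by the Ψ packaging signal with a partial gag sequence and the RRE for Rev-dependent nuclear export. It ends in a ΔU3 3' LTR that inactivates LTR promoter activity after integration, with an SV40 polyadenylation signal downstream. Between the LTRs, an SV40 early promoter drives puromycin N-acetyltransferase for selection of transduced cells. A cPPT/CTS element, which aids nuclear import of the viral genome, follows this cassette. The EF-1α promoter then drives the synthesized MYRF ORF, and a WPRE downstream enhances transcript stability and expression. According to the catalogue entry, each ORF is paired with a unique 24-bp barcode. The feature table does not annotate the barcode, and its position is not stated, although a short U6-like fragment lies between the ORF and the WPRE. The barcode allows the transcription factor to be identified in pooled overexpression screens, such as those probing directed differentiation.
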