Addgene plasmid #144214: TFORF2605
Purpose: Lentiviral vector for overexpressing transcription factor ORFs with unique 24-bp barcodes. Barcodes facilitate identification of transcription factors in pooled screens.
Depositing lab: Feng Zhang. Depositing organization: Broad Institute. Publication: A transcription factor atlas of directed differentiation. Joung J, Ma S, Tay T, Geiger-Schuller KR, Kirchgatterer PC, Verdine VK, Guo B, Arias-Garcia MA, Allen WE, Singh A, Kuksenko O, Abudayyeh OO, Gootenberg JS, Fu Z, Macrae RK, Buenrostro JD, Regev A, Zhang F. Cell. 2023 Jan 5;186(1):209-229.e26. doi: 10.1016/j.cell.2022.11.026. PubMed 36608654.
Backbone
  Vector backbone: pLX_TRC317
  Backbone manufacturer: Broad Institute Genetic Perturbation Platform
  Backbone size w/o insert (bp): 8264
  Vector type: Mammalian Expression, Lentiviral
  Selectable markers: Puromycin
Growth in bacteria
  Bacterial resistance: Ampicillin, 100 μg/mL
  Growth temperature: 37°C
  Growth strain: NEB Stable
  Copy number: High Copy
Gene/Insert
  Gene/Insert name: MYRF
  Species: H. sapiens (human)
  Insert size (bp): 3557
  Entrez Gene: MYRF (a.k.a. C11orf9, MRF, Ndt80, pqn-47)
  Promoter: EF1a
  Cloning method: Unknown
  Sequencing primers: 5′ GGGTGGAGACTGAAGTTAGGCCAG; 3′ CACATAGCGTAAAAGGAGCAACATAG
Terms and licenses: Academic/Nonprofit Terms; Industry Terms: Not Available to Industry
Depositor comments: NM_001127392,ENST00000278836 . The transcription factor ORF portion of this plasmid was synthesized by Genewiz. Please test multiple small colonies in case of plasmid recombination. To make this collection available in a timely manner, a portion of this collection was not fully sequenced by Addgene. If an Addgene verified full plasmid sequence is not available, please contact us prior to placing an order to request the full sequence.
How to cite: TFORF2605 was a gift from Feng Zhang (Addgene plasmid # 144214 ; http://n2t.net/addgene:144214 ; RRID:Addgene_144214)
