>Addgene plasmid #144214 | TFORF2605 | depositor partial sequence | sequence record 284757 | Insert
ACCGCCACCATGGAGGTGGTGGACGAGACGGAGGCGCTGCAGCGCTTCTTCGAAGGCCACGACATCAACG
GTGCCCTGGAGCCCTCCAACATAGACACCAGCATCCTGGAGGAGTACATCAGCAAGGAGGATGCCTCCGA
CCTCTGCTTCCCTGACATCTCTGCTCCAGCCAGCTCGGCCTCCTACTCCCACGGGCAGCCTGCGATGCCT
GGCTCCAGCGGGGTCCACCACCTGAGCCCCCCTGGGGGTGGACCCTCCCCGGGGCGCCATGGTCCCCTCC
CACCCCCGGGCTACGGCACCCCGCTGAACTGCAACAACAACAACGGCATGGGCGCTGCCCCCAAGCCCTT
CCCGGGGGGCACCGGGCCCCCCATCAAGGCTGAGCCCAAGGCTCCCTATGCCCCAGGCACACTGCCGGAC
TCTCCCCCAGACTCGGGCTCCGAGGCCTACTCCCCCCAGCAGGTGAATGAGCCCCACCTCCTGCGCACGA
TAACCCCTGAGACACTGTGCCACGTGGGAGTGCCCTCCCGCCTGGAGCATCCGCCCCCACCTCCAGCCCA
CTTGCCAGGCCCCCCGCCACCCCCACCACCCCCACCTCACTACCCTGTCCTGCAGCGGGATCTGTACATG
AAGGCCGAGCCCCCGATCCCCCACTACGCTGCCATGGGGCAGGGGCTGGTGCCCACTGATCTTCACCACA
CCCAGCAGTCCCAGATGCTGCACCAGCTCCTGCAGCAGCACGGAGCTGAGCTCCCTACACACCCCTCCAA
GAAGAGGAAGCACTCTGAATCCCCCCCCAGCACCCTCAATGCCCAGATGCTGAATGGAATGATCAAACAG
GAGCCTGGGACCGTGACAGCCCTGCCTCTGCACCCCACTCGAGCCCCATCGCCACCCTGGCCTCCCCAGG
GTCCGCTCTCCCCGGGCCCTGGTTCCTTGCCTCTCAGCATTGCCCGTGTCCAGACACCGCCTTGGCACCC
GCCAGGTGCCCCCTCCCCAGGCCTCCTGCAGGACAGTGACAGCCTCAGTGGCTCCTACCTGGACCCCAAC
TACCAGTCCATCAAGTGGCAGCCTCATCAGCAGAACAAGTGGGCGACCCTGTACGATGCTAACTACAAGG
AGCTGCCCATGCTCACCTACCGCGTGGATGCGGACAAGGGCTTCAACTTTTCGGTGGGCGACGACGCCTT
TGTGTGCCAGAAGAAGAACCACTTCCAGGTGACAGTGTACATCGGCATGCTGGGCGAGCCCAAGTACGTC
AAGACGCCCGAGGGCCTCAAGCCCCTCGACTGCTTCTATCTGAAGCTGCACGGAGTGAAGCTGGAGGCCC
TGAACCAGTCCATTAACATCGAGCAGTCCCAGTCAGACCGGAGCAAGCGGCCCTTCAACCCGGTCACGGT
CAATCTGCCCCCTGAGCAGGTCACGAAGGTGACTGTGGGGCGGCTGCACTTCAGCGAGACCACCGCTAAC
AACATGCGTAAGAAGGGCAAGCCCAACCCGGACCAGAGGTACTTCATGCTGGTGGTGGCCCTCCAGGCTC
ATGCACAGAACCAGAACTACACGCTGGCCGCCCAGATCTCAGAGCGCATCATTGTGCGGGCCTCCAACCC
AGGCCAGTTCGAGAGCGACAGCGATGTGTTGTGGCAGCGGGCACAGGTGCCCGACACCGTCTTCCACCAC
GGCCGCGTGGGCATCAACACAGACCGGCCGGATGAGGCGCTGGTTGTGCACGGGAATGTCAAGGTCATGG
GCTCGCTTATGCACCCCTCCGACCTGCGCGCCAAGGAACACGTGCAGGAGGTGGACACCACCGAGCAATT
GAAGAGGATCTCGCGCATGCGGCTGGTGCACTACAGATACAAGCCCGAGTTCGCCGCCAGCGCGGGCATC
GAGGCCACCGCGCCAGAGACAGGTGTCATCGCTCAGGAGGTGAAGGAGATCTTGCCTGAGGCTGTGAAAG
ACACCGGAGACATGGTCTTTGCCAATGGGAAAACCATAGAGAACTTCCTGGTGGTGAACAAGGAGCGCAT
CTTCATGGAGAACGTAGGGGCCGTGAAGGAGCTGTGCAAGCTGACAGACAACCTGGAGACGCGCATTGAT
GAGCTGGAGCGCTGGAGCCACAAGCTGGCCAAGCTGCGGCGGCTCGACAGCCTCAAGTCCACCGGCAGCT
CGGGCGCCTTCAGCCATGCAGGGAGCCAGTTCAGTCGGGCGGGCAGCGTCCCCCACAAGAAGAGGCCCCC
CAAGGTGGCCAGCAAGTCATCGTCCGTGGTTCCGGACCAGGCCTGCATCAGCCAGCGCTTCCTGCAGGGA
ACCATCATTGCCCTGGTGGTGGTCATGGCCTTCAGCGTGGTGTCCATGTCCACACTGTACGTGCTGAGCC
TGCGCACAGAGGAGGACCTGGTAGACACTGATGGCTCTTTTGCCGTGTCCACTTCCTGTCTCCTGGCCCT
GCTCCGGCCCCAGCCCCCTGGGGGGAGTGAGGCCTTGTGCCCATGGTCCAGCCAGAGCTTTGGGACCACG
CAGCTCCGACAGTCCCCCTTGACCACGGGGCTACCAGGCATACAGCCCTCTTTGCTGCTGGTGACCACCA
GCCTCACCAGCTCGGCCCCAGGTTCTGCTGTCCGCACCTTGGACATGTGTTCCAGCCACCCCTGCCCTGT
CATCTGCTGTTCCTCACCCACTACCAACCCTACCACTGGTCCTAGTCTTGGCCCCAGCTTTAACCCTGGC
CATGTTCTCAGCCCAAGTCCCAGCCCCAGCACCAACCGCTCAGGCCCCAGCCAGATGGCCCTTCTGCCAG
TCACCAACATCAGAGCCAAGTCCTGGGGTCTTTCAGTCAATGGCATTGGCCACTCCAAGCATCACAAGAG
TCTGGAGCCTCTGGCCAGCCCTGCAGTCCCCTTCCCTGGGGGGCAGGGCAAAGCCAAGAACAGTCCCAGC
CTTGGTTTCCATGGCCGGGCCCGCCGAGGGGCCCTCCAGTCCAGCGTGGGCCCTGCTGAGCCCACCTGGG
CCCAGGGCCAGTCAGCCTCTCTCCTTGCAGAGCCAGTGCCCTCCCTGACCTCCATCCAGGTGCTGGAGAA
TTCGATGTCCATCACCTCCCAGTACTGTGCTCCAGGGGATGCCTGCAGGCCTGGGAACTTCACCTACCAC
ATCCCTGTCAGTAGTGGCACCCCACTGCACCTCAGCCTGACTCTGCAGATGAACTCCTCCTCCCCCGTGT
CTGTGGTGCTGTGCAGCCTGAGGTCAAAGGAGGAACCATGTGAGGAGGGGAGCCTTCCACAGAGTCTCCA
CACCCACCAGGACACCCAGGGCACCTCTCACCGGTGGCCAATAACCATCCTGTCCTTCCGTGAATTCACC
TACCACTTCCGGGTGGCACTGCTGGGTCAGGCCAACTGCAGTTCAGAGGCTCTCGCCCAGCCAGCCACAG
ACTACCACTTCCACTTCTACCGCCTGTGTGACTAGTAATGAACTAGTCCGTAACTTGAAAGTATTTCGAT
TTCTTGGCTTTATATATCTTGTGGAAAGGACGATTGAGGCTTCCACACAGGTAGATT
