>Addgene plasmid #144214 | TFORF2605 | depositor partial sequence | sequence record 284758 | Barcode
TTGAGGCTTCCACACAGGTAGATT
